Addgene plasmid #113901: pHR-CAG_3C-Twin-Strep
Purpose: (Empty Backbone) Mammalian protein expression
Depositing lab: A. Radu Aricescu. Depositing organization: University of Oxford. Publication: Lentiviral transduction of mammalian cells for fast, scalable and high-level production of soluble and membrane proteins. Elegheert J, Behiels E, Bishop B, Scott S, Woolley RE, Griffiths SC, Byrne EFX, Chang VT, Stuart DI, Jones EY, Siebold C, Aricescu AR. Nat Protoc. 2018 Nov 19. pii: 10.1038/s41596-018-0075-9. doi: 10.1038/s41596-018-0075-9. PubMed 30455477.
Backbone
  Vector backbone: pHR-CAG
  Vector type: Lentiviral
  Tag / fusion protein: 3C-Twin-Strep (C terminal on backbone)
Growth in bacteria
  Bacterial resistance: Ampicillin, 100 μg/mL
  Growth temperature: 37°C
  Growth strain: NEB Stable
  Copy number: High Copy
Gene/Insert
  Gene/Insert name: None
  Promoter: CAG
  Tag / fusion protein: 3C-Twin-Strep (C terminal on backbone)
  Cloning method: Restriction Enzyme; 5′ cloning site EcoRI, AgeI (not destroyed); 3′ cloning site KpnI, XhoI (not destroyed)
  Sequencing primers: 5′ GTGCTGGTTATTGTGCTGTCTCATC; 3′ CATTAAAGCAGCGTATCCACATAGC
Terms and licenses: Academic/Nonprofit Terms; Industry Terms: Not Available to Industry
Depositor comments: This empty backbone contains a 12bp dummy insert. Promoter/enhancer amplified from pHLsec plasmid (Addgene entry 99845); chicken B-actin promoter sequence not fully verified by Sanger sequencing.
How to cite: pHR-CAG_3C-Twin-Strep was a gift from A. Radu Aricescu (Addgene plasmid # 113901 ; http://n2t.net/addgene:113901 ; RRID:Addgene_113901)
