[The description below was written by a language model from this plasmid's Addgene catalogue record and pLannotate feature annotations shown in this document.]
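Description:
pHR-CAG_3C-Twin-Strep is an empty lentiviral transfer vector on the pHR-CAG backbone, intended for expressing recombinant proteins in mammalian cells after lentiviral transduction. It is propagated in E. coli as a high-copy plasmid through a ColE1/pUC-type origin and selected with ampicillin via the bla gene. The bacterial portion also carries non-functional remnants of older vectors (fragments of tet, rop, bom and lacI), along with an SV40 promoter–gpt–SV40 small t intron/poly(A) segment in which gpt is annotated only as fragments.

The viral portion contains a truncated HIV-1 5' LTR, the Ψ packaging signal with a partial gag sequence, the Rev response element for Rev-dependent nuclear export of the genomic RNA, the cPPT/CTS, and a ΔU3 self-inactivating 3' LTR, so that the integrated provirus lacks LTR promoter activity. Between these lies the expression cassette: the CAG promoter (CMV enhancer, chicken β-actin promoter and a chimeric β-actin/β-globin intron), a cloning region, a C-terminal 3C-Twin-Strep tag, and a WPRE to enhance transcript stability and expression. Genes are inserted by restriction cloning using EcoRI or AgeI at the 5' end and KpnI or XhoI at the 3' end, replacing a 12 bp dummy insert. This places the open reading frame in front of a 3C protease site and a Twin-Strep tag, allowing Strep-Tactin affinity purification and subsequent tag removal.

The depositor notes that the promoter/enhancer was amplified from pHLsec and that the chicken β-actin promoter sequence was not fully verified by Sanger sequencing. The depositor and repository sequences differ by four nucleotides, located within the chimeric intron annotation. The associated publication concerns scalable, high-level production of soluble and membrane proteins.
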