Features (pLannotate 1.2.2; 33 found; start..end, strand, type, name):
     21..39      -  promoter       SP6 promoter: promoter for bacteriophage SP6 RNA polymerase
    267..546     +  CDS            TcR (fragment): tetracycline efflux protein; tet; confers resistance to tetracycline
    547..595     -  misc_feature   bom (fragment): basis of mobility region from pBR322
    697..732     -  CDS            rop (fragment): Rop protein, which maintains plasmids at low copy number; rop
    827..931     +  promoter       AmpR promoter: bla
    932..1792    +  CDS            AmpR: β-lactamase; bla; confers resistance to ampicillin, carbenicillin, and related antibiotics
   1963..2551    +  rep_origin     ori: high-copy-number ColE1/pMB1/pBR322/pUC origin of replication
   2734..2790    +  CDS            lacI (fragment): lac repressor; lacI; The lac repressor binds to the lac operator to inhibit transcription in E. coli. This inhibition can be relieved by adding lactose or isopropyl-β-D-thiogalactopyranoside (IPTG).
   2797..3126    +  promoter       SV40 promoter: SV40 enhancer and early promoter
   3326..3445    +  CDS            gpt (fragment): XGPT_ECOLI - Also known as gpp, gxu. Experimental evidence at protein level: Swiss-Prot protein existence level 1. Purine salvage pathway enzyme that catalyzes the transfer of the ribosyl-5-phosphate group from 5-phospho-alpha-D-ribose 1- diphosphate (PRPP) to the N9 position of the 6-oxopurines guanine and xanthine to form the corresponding ribonucleotides GMP (guanosine 5'- monophosphate) and XMP (xanthosine 5'-monophosphate), with the release of PPi. To a lesser extent, also acts on hypoxanthine (PubMed:9100006, PubMed:3886014). Does not ribophosphorylate adenine (PubMed:3886014). From Esch
   3445..3780    +  CDS            gpt (fragment): XGPT_ECOLI - Also known as gpp, gxu. Experimental evidence at protein level: Swiss-Prot protein existence level 1. Purine salvage pathway enzyme that catalyzes the transfer of the ribosyl-5-phosphate group from 5-phospho-alpha-D-ribose 1- diphosphate (PRPP) to the N9 position of the 6-oxopurines guanine and xanthine to form the corresponding ribonucleotides GMP (guanosine 5'- monophosphate) and XMP (xanthosine 5'-monophosphate), with the release of PPi. To a lesser extent, also acts on hypoxanthine (PubMed:9100006, PubMed:3886014). Does not ribophosphorylate adenine (PubMed:3886014). From Esch
   3875..4180    +  CDS            frsA (fragment): FRSA_ECOLI - Also known as yafA. Experimental evidence at protein level: Swiss-Prot protein existence level 1. Catalyzes the hydrolysis of esters (PubMed:15808744). Displays esterase activity toward pNP-butyrate (PubMed:15808744). May stimulate mixed-acid fermentation by acting as a fermentation/respiration switch that down-regulates respiration and up- regulates fermentation rates (PubMed:15169777). From Escherichia coli (strain K12).
   4184..4258    +  CDS            small t antigen (fragment): SV40 (simian virus 40) small t antigen
   4260..4325    +  intron         small t intron: SV40 (simian virus 40) small t antigen intron
   4455..4475    +  CDS            SV40 NLS: nuclear localization signal of SV40 (simian virus 40) large T antigen
   4794..4877    +  CDS            large T antigen (fragment): large T antigen from SV40 (simian virus 40)
   4900..5034    +  polyA_signal   SV40 poly(A) signal: SV40 polyadenylation signal
   5201..5530    +  CDS            nef (fragment): NEF_HV1BR - Experimental evidence at protein level: Swiss-Prot protein existence level 1. Extracellular Nef protein targets CD4(+) T-lymphocytes for apoptosis by interacting with CXCR4 surface receptors (PubMed:14990729). From Human immunodeficiency virus type 1 group M subtype B (isolate BRU/LAI) (HIV-1).
   5578..5835    +  LTR            5' LTR (truncated): truncated 5' long terminal repeat (LTR) from HIV-1
   5882..6007    +  misc_feature   HIV-1 Ψ: packaging signal of human immunodeficiency virus type 1
   5991..6329    +  CDS            HIV-1 gag (fragment): gag protein from human immunodeficiency virus 1; gag
   6504..6737    +  misc_feature   RRE: The Rev response element (RRE) of HIV-1 allows for Rev-dependent mRNA export from the nucleus to the cytoplasm.
   7114..7214    +  CDS            Rev (fragment): human immunodeficiency virus 1 (HIV-1) Rev protein; rev; enhances nuclear export of unspliced and incompletely spliced viral mRNAs
   7251..7368    +  misc_feature   cPPT/CTS: central polypurine tract and central termination sequence of HIV-1
   7405..7437    -  misc_feature   MCS (fragment): pBluescript multiple cloning site
   7446..7825    +  enhancer       CMV enhancer: human cytomegalovirus immediate early enhancer
   7827..8104    +  promoter       chicken β-actin promoter: No description available
   8105..9117    +  intron         chimeric intron: chimera between introns from chicken β-actin and rabbit β-globin
   9115..9213    +  CDS            HBB (fragment): HBB_LEPEU - Experimental evidence at protein level: Swiss-Prot protein existence level 1. Involved in oxygen transport from the lung to the various peripheral tissues. From Lepus europaeus (European hare).
   9355..9404    +  CDS            Twin-Strep-tag (fragment): two Strep-Tag®II moieties connected by a linker for enhanced binding to Strep-Tactin®, an engineered form of streptavidin (Schmidt et al., 2013)
   9505..10093   +  misc_feature   WPRE: woodchuck hepatitis virus posttranscriptional regulatory element
  10133..10201   +  CDS            nef (fragment): NEF_HV1Z2 - Experimental evidence at protein level: Swiss-Prot protein existence level 1. Extracellular Nef protein targets CD4(+) T-lymphocytes for apoptosis by interacting with CXCR4 surface receptors. From Human immunodeficiency virus type 1 group M subtype D (isolate Z2/CDC-Z34) (HIV-1).
  10203..10436   +  LTR            3' LTR (ΔU3): self-inactivating 3' long terminal repeat (LTR) from HIV-1
>Addgene plasmid #113901 | pHR-CAG_3C-Twin-Strep | depositor full sequence | sequence record 215029 | Full Sequence
CTAGAATTAATTCCGTGTATTCTATAGTGTCACCTAAATCGTATGTGTATGATACATAAGGTTATGTATT
AATTGTAGCCGCGTTCTAACGACAATATGTACAAGCCTAATTGTGTAGCATCTGGCTTACTGAAGCAGAC
CCTATCATCTCTCTCGTAAACTGCCGTCAGAGTCGGTTTGGTTGGACGAACCTTCTGAGTTTCTGGTAAC
GCCGTCCCGCACCCGGAAATGGTCAGCGAACCAATCAGCAGGGTCATCGCTAGCCAGATCCTCTACGCCG
GACGCATCGTGGCCGGCATCACCGGCGCCACAGGTGCGGTTGCTGGCGCCTATATCGCCGACATCACCGA
TGGGGAAGATCGGGCTCGCCACTTCGGGCTCATGAGCGCTTGTTTCGGCGTGGGTATGGTGGCAGGCCCC
GTGGCCGGGGGACTGTTGGGCGCCATCTCCTTGCATGCACCATTCCTTGCGGCGGCGGTGCTCAACGGCC
TCAACCTACTACTGGGCTGCTTCCTAATGCAGGAGTCGCATAAGGGAGAGCGTCGAATGGTGCACTCTCA
GTACAATCTGCTCTGATGCCGCATAGTTAAGCCAGCCCCGACACCCGCCAACACCCGCTGACGCGCCCTG
ACGGGCTTGTCTGCTCCCGGCATCCGCTTACAGACAAGCTGTGACCGTCTCCGGGAGCTGCATGTGTCAG
AGGTTTTCACCGTCATCACCGAAACGCGCGAGACGAAAGGGCCTCGTGATACGCCTATTTTTATAGGTTA
ATGTCATGATAATAATGGTTTCTTAGACGTCAGGTGGCACTTTTCGGGGAAATGTGCGCGGAACCCCTAT
TTGTTTATTTTTCTAAATACATTCAAATATGTATCCGCTCATGAGACAATAACCCTGATAAATGCTTCAA
TAATATTGAAAAAGGAAGAGTATGAGTATTCAACATTTCCGTGTCGCCCTTATTCCCTTTTTTGCGGCAT
TTTGCCTTCCTGTTTTTGCTCACCCAGAAACGCTGGTGAAAGTAAAAGATGCTGAAGATCAGTTGGGTGC
ACGAGTGGGTTACATCGAACTGGATCTCAACAGCGGTAAGATCCTTGAGAGTTTTCGCCCCGAAGAACGT
TTTCCAATGATGAGCACTTTTAAAGTTCTGCTATGTGGCGCGGTATTATCCCGTATTGACGCCGGGCAAG
AGCAACTCGGTCGCCGCATACACTATTCTCAGAATGACTTGGTTGAGTACTCACCAGTCACAGAAAAGCA
TCTTACGGATGGCATGACAGTAAGAGAATTATGCAGTGCTGCCATAACCATGAGTGATAACACTGCGGCC
AACTTACTTCTGACAACGATCGGAGGACCGAAGGAGCTAACCGCTTTTTTGCACAACATGGGGGATCATG
TAACTCGCCTTGATCGTTGGGAACCGGAGCTGAATGAAGCCATACCAAACGACGAGCGTGACACCACGAT
GCCTGTAGCAATGGCAACAACGTTGCGCAAACTATTAACTGGCGAACTACTTACTCTAGCTTCCCGGCAA
CAATTAATAGACTGGATGGAGGCGGATAAAGTTGCAGGACCACTTCTGCGCTCGGCCCTTCCGGCTGGCT
GGTTTATTGCTGATAAATCTGGAGCCGGTGAGCGTGGGTCTCGCGGTATCATTGCAGCACTGGGGCCAGA
TGGTAAGCCCTCCCGTATCGTAGTTATCTACACGACGGGGAGTCAGGCAACTATGGATGAACGAAATAGA
CAGATCGCTGAGATAGGTGCCTCACTGATTAAGCATTGGTAACTGTCAGACCAAGTTTACTCATATATAC
TTTAGATTGATTTAAAACTTCATTTTTAATTTAAAAGGATCTAGGTGAAGATCCTTTTTGATAATCTCAT
GACCAAAATCCCTTAACGTGAGTTTTCGTTCCACTGAGCGTCAGACCCCGTAGAAAAGATCAAAGGATCT
TCTTGAGATCCTTTTTTTCTGCGCGTAATCTGCTGCTTGCAAACAAAAAAACCACCGCTACCAGCGGTGG
TTTGTTTGCCGGATCAAGAGCTACCAACTCTTTTTCCGAAGGTAACTGGCTTCAGCAGAGCGCAGATACC
AAATACTGTTCTTCTAGTGTAGCCGTAGTTAGGCCACCACTTCAAGAACTCTGTAGCACCGCCTACATAC
CTCGCTCTGCTAATCCTGTTACCAGTGGCTGCTGCCAGTGGCGATAAGTCGTGTCTTACCGGGTTGGACT
CAAGACGATAGTTACCGGATAAGGCGCAGCGGTCGGGCTGAACGGGGGGTTCGTGCACACAGCCCAGCTT
GGAGCGAACGACCTACACCGAACTGAGATACCTACAGCGTGAGCTATGAGAAAGCGCCACGCTTCCCGAA
GGGAGAAAGGCGGACAGGTATCCGGTAAGCGGCAGGGTCGGAACAGGAGAGCGCACGAGGGAGCTTCCAG
GGGGAAACGCCTGGTATCTTTATAGTCCTGTCGGGTTTCGCCACCTCTGACTTGAGCGTCGATTTTTGTG
ATGCTCGTCAGGGGGGCGGAGCCTATGGAAAAACGCCAGCAACGCGGCCTTTTTACGGTTCCTGGCCTTT
TGCTGGCCTTTTGCTCACATGTTCTTTCCTGCGTTATCCCCTGATTCTGTGGATAACCGTATTACCGCCT
TTGAGTGAGCTGATACCGCTCGCCGCAGCCGAACGACCGAGCGCAGCGAGTCAGTGAGCGAGGAAGCGGA
AGAGCGCCCAATACGCAAACCGCCTCTCCCCGCGCGTTGGCCGATTCATTAATGCAGCTGTGGAATGTGT
GTCAGTTAGGGTGTGGAAAGTCCCCAGGCTCCCCAGCAGGCAGAAGTATGCAAAGCATGCATCTCAATTA
GTCAGCAACCAGGTGTGGAAAGTCCCCAGGCTCCCCAGCAGGCAGAAGTATGCAAAGCATGCATCTCAAT
TAGTCAGCAACCATAGTCCCGCCCCTAACTCCGCCCATCCCGCCCCTAACTCCGCCCAGTTCCGCCCATT
CTCCGCCCCATGGCTGACTAATTTTTTTTATTTATGCAGAGGCCGAGGCCGCCTCGGCCTCTGAGCTATT
CCAGAAGTAGTGAGGAGGCTTTTTTGGAGGCCTAGGCTTTTGCAAAAAGCTTGGACACAAGACAGGCTTG
CGAGATATGTTTGAGAATACCACTTTATCCCGCGTCAGGGAGAGGCAGTGCGTAAAAAGACGCGGACTCA
TGTGAAATACTGGTTTTTAGTGCGCCAGATCTCTATAATCTCGCGCAACCTATTTTCCCCTCGAACACTT
TTTAAGCCGTAGATAAACAGGCTGGGACACTTCACATGAGCGAAAAATACATCGTCACCTGGGACATGTT
GCAGATCCATGCACGTAAACTCGCAAGCCGACTGATGCCTTCTGAACAATGGAAAGGCATTATTGCCGTA
AGCCGTGGCGGTCTGTACCGGGTGCGTTACTGGCGCGTGAACTGGGTATTCGTCATGTCGATACCGTTTG
TATTTCCAGCTACGATCACGACAACCAGCGCGAGCTTAAAGTGCTGAAACGCGCAGAAGGCGATGGCGAA
GGCTTCATCGTTATTGATGACCTGGTGGATTCCGGTGGTACTGCGGTTGCGATTCGTGAAATGTATCCAA
AAGCGCACTTTGTCACCATCTTCGCAAAACCGGCTGGTCGTCCGCTGGTTGATGACTATGTTGTTGATAT
CCCGCAAGATACCTGGATTGAACAGCCGTGGGATATGGGCGTCGTATTCGTCCCGCCAATCTCCGGTCGC
TAATCTTTTCAACGCCTGGCACTGCCGGGCGTTGTTCTTTTTAACTTCAGGCGGGTTACAATAGTTTCCA
GTAAGTATTCTGGAGGCTGCATCCATGACACAGGCAAACCTGAGCGAAACCCTGTTCAAACCCCGCTTTA
AACATCCTGAAACCTCGACGCTAGTCCGCCGCTTTAATCACGGCGCACAACCGCCTGTGCAGTCGGCCCT
TGATGGTAAAACCATCCCTCACTGGTATCGCATGATTAACCGTCTGATGTGGATCTGGCGCGGCATTGAC
CCACGCGAAATCCTCGACGTCCAGGCACGTATTGTGATGAGCGATGCCGAACGTACCGACGATGATTTAT
ACGATACGGTGATTGGCTACCGTGGCGGCAACTGGATTTATGAGTGGGCCCCGGATCTTTGTGAAGGAAC
CTTACTTCTGTGGTGTGACATAATTGGACAAACTACCTACAGAGATTTAAAGCTCTAAGGTAAATATAAA
ATTTTTAAGTGTATAATGTGTTAAACTACTGATTCTAATTGTTTGTGTATTTTAGATTCCAACCTATGGA
ACTGATGAATGGGAGCAGTGGTGGAATGCCTTTAATGAGGAAAACCTGTTTTGCTCAGAAGAAATGCCAT
CTAGTGATGATGAGGCTACTGCTGACTCTCAACATTCTACTCCTCCAAAAAAGAAGAGAAAGGTAGAAGA
CCCCAAGGACTTTCCTTCAGAATTGCTAAGTTTTTTGAGTCATGCTGTGTTTAGTAATAGAACTCTTGCT
TGCTTTGCTATTTACACCACAAAGGAAAAAGCTGCACTGCTATACAAGAAAATTATGGAAAAATATTCTG
TAACCTTTATAAGTAGGCATAACAGTTATAATCATAACATACTGTTTTTTCTTACTCCACACAGGCATAG
AGTGTCTGCTATTAATAACTATGCTCAAAAATTGTGTACCTTTAGCTTTTTAATTTGTAAAGGGGTTAAT
AAGGAATATTTGATGTATAGTGCCTTGACTAGAGATCATAATCAGCCATACCACATTTGTAGAGGTTTTA
CTTGCTTTAAAAAACCTCCCACACCTCCCCCTGAACCTGAAACATAAAATGAATGCAATTGTTGTTGTTA
ACTTGTTTATTGCAGCTTATAATGGTTACAAATAAAGCAATAGCATCACAAATTTCACAAATAAAGCATT
TTTTTCACTGCATTCTAGTTGTGGTTTGTCCAAACTCATCAATGTATCTTATCATGTCTGGATCAACTGG
ATAACTCAAGCTAACCAAAATCATCCCAAACTTCCCACCCCATACCCTATTACCACTGCCAATTACCTGT
GGTTTCATTTACTCTAAACCTGTGATTCCTCTGAATTATTTTCATTTTAAAGAAATTGTATTTGTTAAAT
ATGTACTACAAACTTAGTAGTTGGAAGGGCTAATTCACTCCCAAAGAAGACAAGATATCCTTGATCTGTG
GATCTACCACACACAAGGCTACTTCCCTGATTAGCAGAACTACACACCAGGGCCAGGGGTCAGATATCCA
CTGACCTTTGGATGGTGCTACAAGCTAGTACCAGTTGAGCCAGATAAGGTAGAAGAGGCCAATAAAGGAG
AGAACACCAGCTTGTTACACCCTGTGAGCCTGCATGGGATGGATGACCCGGAGAGAGAAGTGTTAGAGTG
GAGGTTTGACAGCCGCCTAGCATTTCATCACGTGGCCCGAGAGCTGCATCCGGAGTACTTCAAGAACTGC
TGATATCGAGCTTGCTACAAGGGACTTTCCGCTGGGGACTTTCCAGGGAGGCGTGGCCTGGGCGGGACTG
GGGAGTGGCGAGCCCTCAGATCCTGCATATAAGCAGCTGCTTTTTGCCTGTACTGGGTCTCTCTGGTTAG
ACCAGATCTGAGCCTGGGAGCTCTCTGGCTAACTAGGGAACCCACTGCTTAAGCCTCAATAAAGCTTGCC
TTGAGTGCTTCAAGTAGTGTGTGCCCGTCTGTTGTGTGACTCTGGTAACTAGAGATCCCTCAGACCCTTT
TAGTCAGTGTGGAAAATCTCTAGCAGTGGCGCCCGAACAGGGACTTGAAAGCGAAAGGGAAACCAGAGGA
GCTCTCTCGACGCAGGACTCGGCTTGCTGAAGCGCGCACGGCAAGAGGCGAGGGGCGGCGACTGGTGAGT
ACGCCAAAAATTTTGACTAGCGGAGGCTAGAAGGAGAGAGATGGGTGCGAGAGCGTCAGTATTAAGCGGG
GGAGAATTAGATCGCGATGGGAAAAAATTCGGTTAAGGCCAGGGGGAAAGAAAAAATATAAATTAAAACA
TATAGTATGGGCAAGCAGGGAGCTAGAACGATTCGCAGTTAATCCTGGCCTGTTAGAAACATCAGAAGGC
TGTAGACAAATACTGGGACAGCTACAACCATCCCTTCAGACAGGATCAGAAGAACTTAGATCATTATATA
ATACAGTAGCAACCCTCTATTGTGTGCATCAAAGGATAGAGATAAAAGACACCAAGGAAGCTTTAGACAA
GATAGAGGAAGAGCAAAACAAAAGTAAGACCACCGCACAGCAAGCGGCCGGCCGCTGATCTTCAGACCTG
GAGGAGGAGATATGAGGGACAATTGGAGAAGTGAATTATATAAATATAAAGTAGTAAAAATTGAACCATT
AGGAGTAGCACCCACCAAGGCAAAGAGAAGAGTGGTGCAGAGAGAAAAAAGAGCAGTGGGAATAGGAGCT
TTGTTCCTTGGGTTCTTGGGAGCAGCAGGAAGCACTATGGGCGCAGCGTCAATGACGCTGACGGTACAGG
CCAGACAATTATTGTCTGGTATAGTGCAGCAGCAGAACAATTTGCTGAGGGCTATTGAGGCGCAACAGCA
TCTGTTGCAACTCACAGTCTGGGGCATCAAGCAGCTCCAGGCAAGAATCCTGGCTGTGGAAAGATACCTA
AAGGATCAACAGCTCCTGGGGATTTGGGGTTGCTCTGGAAAACTCATTTGCACCACTGCTGTGCCTTGGA
ATGCTAGTTGGAGTAATAAATCTCTGGAACAGATTTGGAATCACACGACCTGGATGGAGTGGGACAGAGA
AATTAACAATTACACAAGCTTAATACACTCCTTAATTGAAGAATCGCAAAACCAGCAAGAAAAGAATGAA
CAAGAATTATTGGAATTAGATAAATGGGCAAGTTTGTGGAATTGGTTTAACATAACAAATTGGCTGTGGT
ATATAAAATTATTCATAATGATAGTAGGAGGCTTGGTAGGTTTAAGAATAGTTTTTGCTGTACTTTCTAT
AGTGAATAGAGTTAGGCAGGGATATTCACCATTATCGTTTCAGACCCACCTCCCAACCCCGAGGGGACCC
GACAGGCCCGAAGGAATAGAAGAAGAAGGTGGAGAGAGAGACAGAGACAGATCCATTCGATTAGTGAACG
GATCTCGACGGTATCGCCAAATGGCAGTATTCATCCACAATTTTAAAAGAAAAGGGGGGATTGGGGGGTA
CAGTGCAGGGGAAAGAATAGTAGACATAATAGCAACAGACATACAAACTAAAGAATTACAAAAACAAATT
ACAAAAATTCAAAATTTTCGGGTTTATTACAGGGACAGCAGAGATCCAGTTTGGATCGATAAGCTTGATA
TCGAATTGCTGCAGCCCCGATAGTCGACATTGATTATTGACTAGTTATTAATAGTAATCAATTACGGGGT
CATTAGTTCATAGCCCATATATGGAGTTCCGCGTTACATAACTTACGGTAAATGGCCCGCCTGGCTGACC
GCCCAACGACCCCCGCCCATTGACGTCAATAATGACGTATGTTCCCATAGTAACGCCAATAGGGACTTTC
CATTGACGTCAATGGGTGGAGTATTTACGGTAAACTGCCCACTTGGCAGTACATCAAGTGTATCATATGC
CAAGTACGCCCCCTATTGACGTCAATGACGGTAAATGGCCCGCCTGGCATTATGCCCAGTACATGACCTT
ATGGGACTTTCCTACTTGGCAGTACATCTACGTATTAGTCATCGCTATTACCATGGTCGAGGTGAGCCCC
ACGTTCTGCTTCACTCTCCCCATCTCCCCCCCCTCCCCACCCCCAATTTTGTATTTATTTATTTTTTAAT
TATTTTGTGCAGCGATGGGGGCGGGGGGGGGGGGGGGGCGCGCGCCAGGCGGGGCGGGGCGGGGCGAGGG
GCGGGGCGGGGCGAGGCGGAGAGGTGCGGCGGCAGCCAATCAGAGCGGCGCGCTCCGAAAGTTTCCTTTT
ATGGCGAGGCGGCGGCGGCGGCGGCCCTATAAAAAGCGAAGCGCGCGGCGGGCGGGAGTCGCTGCGTTGC
CTTCGCCCCGTGCCCCGCTCCGCGCCGCCTCGCGCCGCCCGCCCCGGCTCTGACTGACCGCGTTACTCCC
ACAGGTGAGCGGGCGGGACGGCCCTTCTCCTCCGGGCTGTAATTAGCGCTTGGTTTAATGACGGCTCGTT
TCTTTTCTGTGGCTGCGTGAAAGCCTTAAAGGGCTCCGGGAGGGCCCTTTGTGCGGGGGGGAGCGGCTCG
GGGGGTGCGTGCGTGTGTGTGTGCGTGGGGAGCGCCGCGTGCGGCCCGCGCTGCCCGGCGGCTGTGAGCG
CTGCGGGCGCGGCGCGGGGCTTTGTGCGCTCCGCGTGTGCGCGAGGGGAGCGCGGCCGGGGGCGGTGCCC
CGCGGTGCGGGGGGGCTGCGAGGGGAACAAAGGCTGCGTGCGGGGTGTGTGCGTGGGGGGGTGAGCAGGG
GGTGTGGGCGCGGCGGTCGGGCTGTAACCCCCCCCTGCACCCCCCTCCCCGAGTTGCTGAGCACGGCCCG
GCTTCGGGTGCGGGGCTCCGTACGGGGCGTGGCGCGGGGCTCGCCGTGCCGGGCGGGGGGTGGCGGCAGG
TGGGGGTGCCGGGCGGGGCGGGGCCGCCTCGGGCCGGGGAGGGCTCGGGGGAGGGGCGCGGCGGCCCCCG
GAGCGCCGGCGGCTGTCGAGGCGCGGCGAGCCGCAGCCATTGCCTTTTATGGTAATCGTGCGAGAGGGCG
CAGGGACTTCCTTTGTCCCAAATCTGTGCGGAGCCGAAATCTGGGAGGCGCCGCCGCACCCCCTCTAGCG
GGCGCGGGGCGAAGCGGTGCGGCGCCGGCAGGAAGGAAATGGGCGGGGAGGGCCTTCGTGCGTCGCCGCG
CCGCCGTCCCCTTCTCCCTCTCCAGCCTCGGGGCTGTCCGCGGGGGGACGGCTGCCTTCGGGGGGGACGG
GGCAGGGCGGGGTTCGGCTTCTGGCGTGTGACCGGCGGCTCTAGAGCCTCTGCTAACCATGTTCATGCCT
TCTTCTTTTTCCTACAGCTCCTGGGCAACGTGCTGGTTATTGTGCTGTCTCATCATTTTGGCAAAGAATT
GCGGCCGTCTCAGGCCGAATTCAAGCTTGCCACCATGGGTATCCTTCCCAGCCCTGGGATGCCTGCGCTG
CTCTCCCTCGTGAGCCTTCTCTCCGTGCTGCTGATGGGTTGCGTAGCTGAAACCGGTGCATCTGGAAGTG
GTACCCTTGAGGTGCTGTTTCAGGGACCAGGAGGTAGTGGATCTGCTTGGAGCCATCCACAGTTCGAAAA
AGGTGGAGGTTCTGGCGGTGGATCAGGTGGAAGTGCATGGTCTCACCCTCAGTTTGAGAAATAATGACTC
GAGGACTCTTGAGTCGAGCTGCAGGCATGCAAGCTTGATATCGTACGTATCGATAATCAACCTCTGGATT
ACAAAATTTGTGAAAGATTGACTGGTATTCTTAACTATGTTGCTCCTTTTACGCTATGTGGATACGCTGC
TTTAATGCCTTTGTATCATGCTATTGCTTCCCGTATGGCTTTCATTTTCTCCTCCTTGTATAAATCCTGG
TTGCTGTCTCTTTATGAGGAGTTGTGGCCCGTTGTCAGGCAACGTGGCGTGGTGTGCACTGTGTTTGCTG
ACGCAACCCCCACTGGTTGGGGCATTGCCACCACCTGTCAGCTCCTTTCCGGGACTTTCGCTTTCCCCCT
CCCTATTGCCACGGCGGAACTCATCGCCGCCTGCCTTGCCCGCTGCTGGACAGGGGCTCGGCTGTTGGGC
ACTGACAATTCCGTGGTGTTGTCGGGGAAATCATCGTCCTTTCCTTGGCTGCTCGCCTGTGTTGCCACCT
GGATTCTGCGCGGGACGTCCTTCTGCTACGTCCCTTCGGCCCTCAATCCAGCGGACCTTCCTTCCCGCGG
CCTGCTGCCGGCTCTGCGGCCTCTTCCGCGTCTTCGCCTTCGCCCTCAGACGAGTCGGATCTCCCTTTGG
GCCGCCTCCCCGCATCGATACCGTCGTCCACGAGGGAATTAATTCGAGCTCCGTACCTTTAAGACCAATG
ACTTACAAGGCAGCTGTAGATCTTAGCCACTTTTTAAAAGAAAAGGGGGGACTGGAAGGGCTAATTCACT
CCCAACGAAGACAAGATCTGCTTTTTGCTTGTACTGGGTCTCTCTGGTTAGACCAGATCTGAGCCTGGGA
GCTCTCTGGCTAACTAGGGAACCCACTGCTTAAGCCTCAATAAAGCTTGCCTTGAGTGCTTCAAGTAGTG
TGTGCCCGTCTGTTGTGTGACTCTGGTAACTAGAGATCCCTCAGACCCTTTTAGTCAGTGTGGAAAATCT
CTAGCAGCAA
