Features (pLannotate 1.2.2; 33 found; start..end, strand, type, name):
     21..39      -  promoter       SP6 promoter: promoter for bacteriophage SP6 RNA polymerase
    267..546     +  CDS            TcR (fragment): tetracycline efflux protein; tet; confers resistance to tetracycline
    547..595     -  misc_feature   bom (fragment): basis of mobility region from pBR322
    697..732     -  CDS            rop (fragment): Rop protein, which maintains plasmids at low copy number; rop
    827..931     +  promoter       AmpR promoter: bla
    932..1792    +  CDS            AmpR: β-lactamase; bla; confers resistance to ampicillin, carbenicillin, and related antibiotics
   1963..2551    +  rep_origin     ori: high-copy-number ColE1/pMB1/pBR322/pUC origin of replication
   2734..2790    +  CDS            lacI (fragment): lac repressor; lacI; The lac repressor binds to the lac operator to inhibit transcription in E. coli. This inhibition can be relieved by adding lactose or isopropyl-β-D-thiogalactopyranoside (IPTG).
   2797..3126    +  promoter       SV40 promoter: SV40 enhancer and early promoter
   3326..3445    +  CDS            gpt (fragment): XGPT_ECOLI - Also known as gpp, gxu. Experimental evidence at protein level: Swiss-Prot protein existence level 1. Purine salvage pathway enzyme that catalyzes the transfer of the ribosyl-5-phosphate group from 5-phospho-alpha-D-ribose 1- diphosphate (PRPP) to the N9 position of the 6-oxopurines guanine and xanthine to form the corresponding ribonucleotides GMP (guanosine 5'- monophosphate) and XMP (xanthosine 5'-monophosphate), with the release of PPi. To a lesser extent, also acts on hypoxanthine (PubMed:9100006, PubMed:3886014). Does not ribophosphorylate adenine (PubMed:3886014). From Esch
   3445..3780    +  CDS            gpt (fragment): XGPT_ECOLI - Also known as gpp, gxu. Experimental evidence at protein level: Swiss-Prot protein existence level 1. Purine salvage pathway enzyme that catalyzes the transfer of the ribosyl-5-phosphate group from 5-phospho-alpha-D-ribose 1- diphosphate (PRPP) to the N9 position of the 6-oxopurines guanine and xanthine to form the corresponding ribonucleotides GMP (guanosine 5'- monophosphate) and XMP (xanthosine 5'-monophosphate), with the release of PPi. To a lesser extent, also acts on hypoxanthine (PubMed:9100006, PubMed:3886014). Does not ribophosphorylate adenine (PubMed:3886014). From Esch
   3875..4180    +  CDS            frsA (fragment): FRSA_ECOLI - Also known as yafA. Experimental evidence at protein level: Swiss-Prot protein existence level 1. Catalyzes the hydrolysis of esters (PubMed:15808744). Displays esterase activity toward pNP-butyrate (PubMed:15808744). May stimulate mixed-acid fermentation by acting as a fermentation/respiration switch that down-regulates respiration and up- regulates fermentation rates (PubMed:15169777). From Escherichia coli (strain K12).
   4184..4258    +  CDS            small t antigen (fragment): SV40 (simian virus 40) small t antigen
   4260..4325    +  intron         small t intron: SV40 (simian virus 40) small t antigen intron
   4455..4475    +  CDS            SV40 NLS: nuclear localization signal of SV40 (simian virus 40) large T antigen
   4794..4877    +  CDS            large T antigen (fragment): large T antigen from SV40 (simian virus 40)
   4900..5034    +  polyA_signal   SV40 poly(A) signal: SV40 polyadenylation signal
   5201..5530    +  CDS            nef (fragment): NEF_HV1BR - Experimental evidence at protein level: Swiss-Prot protein existence level 1. Extracellular Nef protein targets CD4(+) T-lymphocytes for apoptosis by interacting with CXCR4 surface receptors (PubMed:14990729). From Human immunodeficiency virus type 1 group M subtype B (isolate BRU/LAI) (HIV-1).
   5578..5835    +  LTR            5' LTR (truncated): truncated 5' long terminal repeat (LTR) from HIV-1
   5882..6007    +  misc_feature   HIV-1 Ψ: packaging signal of human immunodeficiency virus type 1
   5991..6329    +  CDS            HIV-1 gag (fragment): gag protein from human immunodeficiency virus 1; gag
   6504..6737    +  misc_feature   RRE: The Rev response element (RRE) of HIV-1 allows for Rev-dependent mRNA export from the nucleus to the cytoplasm.
   7114..7214    +  CDS            Rev (fragment): human immunodeficiency virus 1 (HIV-1) Rev protein; rev; enhances nuclear export of unspliced and incompletely spliced viral mRNAs
   7251..7368    +  misc_feature   cPPT/CTS: central polypurine tract and central termination sequence of HIV-1
   7405..7437    -  misc_feature   MCS (fragment): pBluescript multiple cloning site
   7446..7825    +  enhancer       CMV enhancer: human cytomegalovirus immediate early enhancer
   7827..8104    +  promoter       chicken β-actin promoter: No description available
   8105..9121    +  intron         chimeric intron: chimera between introns from chicken β-actin and rabbit β-globin
   9119..9217    +  CDS            HBB (fragment): HBB_LEPEU - Experimental evidence at protein level: Swiss-Prot protein existence level 1. Involved in oxygen transport from the lung to the various peripheral tissues. From Lepus europaeus (European hare).
   9359..9408    +  CDS            Twin-Strep-tag (fragment): two Strep-Tag®II moieties connected by a linker for enhanced binding to Strep-Tactin®, an engineered form of streptavidin (Schmidt et al., 2013)
   9509..10097   +  misc_feature   WPRE: woodchuck hepatitis virus posttranscriptional regulatory element
  10137..10205   +  CDS            nef (fragment): NEF_HV1Z2 - Experimental evidence at protein level: Swiss-Prot protein existence level 1. Extracellular Nef protein targets CD4(+) T-lymphocytes for apoptosis by interacting with CXCR4 surface receptors. From Human immunodeficiency virus type 1 group M subtype D (isolate Z2/CDC-Z34) (HIV-1).
  10207..10440   +  LTR            3' LTR (ΔU3): self-inactivating 3' long terminal repeat (LTR) from HIV-1
>Addgene plasmid #113901 | pHR-CAG_3C-Twin-Strep | addgene full sequence | sequence record 220560 | Addgene NGS Result
CTAGAATTAATTCCGTGTATTCTATAGTGTCACCTAAATCGTATGTGTATGATACATAAGGTTATGTATT
AATTGTAGCCGCGTTCTAACGACAATATGTACAAGCCTAATTGTGTAGCATCTGGCTTACTGAAGCAGAC
CCTATCATCTCTCTCGTAAACTGCCGTCAGAGTCGGTTTGGTTGGACGAACCTTCTGAGTTTCTGGTAAC
GCCGTCCCGCACCCGGAAATGGTCAGCGAACCAATCAGCAGGGTCATCGCTAGCCAGATCCTCTACGCCG
GACGCATCGTGGCCGGCATCACCGGCGCCACAGGTGCGGTTGCTGGCGCCTATATCGCCGACATCACCGA
TGGGGAAGATCGGGCTCGCCACTTCGGGCTCATGAGCGCTTGTTTCGGCGTGGGTATGGTGGCAGGCCCC
GTGGCCGGGGGACTGTTGGGCGCCATCTCCTTGCATGCACCATTCCTTGCGGCGGCGGTGCTCAACGGCC
TCAACCTACTACTGGGCTGCTTCCTAATGCAGGAGTCGCATAAGGGAGAGCGTCGAATGGTGCACTCTCA
GTACAATCTGCTCTGATGCCGCATAGTTAAGCCAGCCCCGACACCCGCCAACACCCGCTGACGCGCCCTG
ACGGGCTTGTCTGCTCCCGGCATCCGCTTACAGACAAGCTGTGACCGTCTCCGGGAGCTGCATGTGTCAG
AGGTTTTCACCGTCATCACCGAAACGCGCGAGACGAAAGGGCCTCGTGATACGCCTATTTTTATAGGTTA
ATGTCATGATAATAATGGTTTCTTAGACGTCAGGTGGCACTTTTCGGGGAAATGTGCGCGGAACCCCTAT
TTGTTTATTTTTCTAAATACATTCAAATATGTATCCGCTCATGAGACAATAACCCTGATAAATGCTTCAA
TAATATTGAAAAAGGAAGAGTATGAGTATTCAACATTTCCGTGTCGCCCTTATTCCCTTTTTTGCGGCAT
TTTGCCTTCCTGTTTTTGCTCACCCAGAAACGCTGGTGAAAGTAAAAGATGCTGAAGATCAGTTGGGTGC
ACGAGTGGGTTACATCGAACTGGATCTCAACAGCGGTAAGATCCTTGAGAGTTTTCGCCCCGAAGAACGT
TTTCCAATGATGAGCACTTTTAAAGTTCTGCTATGTGGCGCGGTATTATCCCGTATTGACGCCGGGCAAG
AGCAACTCGGTCGCCGCATACACTATTCTCAGAATGACTTGGTTGAGTACTCACCAGTCACAGAAAAGCA
TCTTACGGATGGCATGACAGTAAGAGAATTATGCAGTGCTGCCATAACCATGAGTGATAACACTGCGGCC
AACTTACTTCTGACAACGATCGGAGGACCGAAGGAGCTAACCGCTTTTTTGCACAACATGGGGGATCATG
TAACTCGCCTTGATCGTTGGGAACCGGAGCTGAATGAAGCCATACCAAACGACGAGCGTGACACCACGAT
GCCTGTAGCAATGGCAACAACGTTGCGCAAACTATTAACTGGCGAACTACTTACTCTAGCTTCCCGGCAA
CAATTAATAGACTGGATGGAGGCGGATAAAGTTGCAGGACCACTTCTGCGCTCGGCCCTTCCGGCTGGCT
GGTTTATTGCTGATAAATCTGGAGCCGGTGAGCGTGGGTCTCGCGGTATCATTGCAGCACTGGGGCCAGA
TGGTAAGCCCTCCCGTATCGTAGTTATCTACACGACGGGGAGTCAGGCAACTATGGATGAACGAAATAGA
CAGATCGCTGAGATAGGTGCCTCACTGATTAAGCATTGGTAACTGTCAGACCAAGTTTACTCATATATAC
TTTAGATTGATTTAAAACTTCATTTTTAATTTAAAAGGATCTAGGTGAAGATCCTTTTTGATAATCTCAT
GACCAAAATCCCTTAACGTGAGTTTTCGTTCCACTGAGCGTCAGACCCCGTAGAAAAGATCAAAGGATCT
TCTTGAGATCCTTTTTTTCTGCGCGTAATCTGCTGCTTGCAAACAAAAAAACCACCGCTACCAGCGGTGG
TTTGTTTGCCGGATCAAGAGCTACCAACTCTTTTTCCGAAGGTAACTGGCTTCAGCAGAGCGCAGATACC
AAATACTGTTCTTCTAGTGTAGCCGTAGTTAGGCCACCACTTCAAGAACTCTGTAGCACCGCCTACATAC
CTCGCTCTGCTAATCCTGTTACCAGTGGCTGCTGCCAGTGGCGATAAGTCGTGTCTTACCGGGTTGGACT
CAAGACGATAGTTACCGGATAAGGCGCAGCGGTCGGGCTGAACGGGGGGTTCGTGCACACAGCCCAGCTT
GGAGCGAACGACCTACACCGAACTGAGATACCTACAGCGTGAGCTATGAGAAAGCGCCACGCTTCCCGAA
GGGAGAAAGGCGGACAGGTATCCGGTAAGCGGCAGGGTCGGAACAGGAGAGCGCACGAGGGAGCTTCCAG
GGGGAAACGCCTGGTATCTTTATAGTCCTGTCGGGTTTCGCCACCTCTGACTTGAGCGTCGATTTTTGTG
ATGCTCGTCAGGGGGGCGGAGCCTATGGAAAAACGCCAGCAACGCGGCCTTTTTACGGTTCCTGGCCTTT
TGCTGGCCTTTTGCTCACATGTTCTTTCCTGCGTTATCCCCTGATTCTGTGGATAACCGTATTACCGCCT
TTGAGTGAGCTGATACCGCTCGCCGCAGCCGAACGACCGAGCGCAGCGAGTCAGTGAGCGAGGAAGCGGA
AGAGCGCCCAATACGCAAACCGCCTCTCCCCGCGCGTTGGCCGATTCATTAATGCAGCTGTGGAATGTGT
GTCAGTTAGGGTGTGGAAAGTCCCCAGGCTCCCCAGCAGGCAGAAGTATGCAAAGCATGCATCTCAATTA
GTCAGCAACCAGGTGTGGAAAGTCCCCAGGCTCCCCAGCAGGCAGAAGTATGCAAAGCATGCATCTCAAT
TAGTCAGCAACCATAGTCCCGCCCCTAACTCCGCCCATCCCGCCCCTAACTCCGCCCAGTTCCGCCCATT
CTCCGCCCCATGGCTGACTAATTTTTTTTATTTATGCAGAGGCCGAGGCCGCCTCGGCCTCTGAGCTATT
CCAGAAGTAGTGAGGAGGCTTTTTTGGAGGCCTAGGCTTTTGCAAAAAGCTTGGACACAAGACAGGCTTG
CGAGATATGTTTGAGAATACCACTTTATCCCGCGTCAGGGAGAGGCAGTGCGTAAAAAGACGCGGACTCA
TGTGAAATACTGGTTTTTAGTGCGCCAGATCTCTATAATCTCGCGCAACCTATTTTCCCCTCGAACACTT
TTTAAGCCGTAGATAAACAGGCTGGGACACTTCACATGAGCGAAAAATACATCGTCACCTGGGACATGTT
GCAGATCCATGCACGTAAACTCGCAAGCCGACTGATGCCTTCTGAACAATGGAAAGGCATTATTGCCGTA
AGCCGTGGCGGTCTGTACCGGGTGCGTTACTGGCGCGTGAACTGGGTATTCGTCATGTCGATACCGTTTG
TATTTCCAGCTACGATCACGACAACCAGCGCGAGCTTAAAGTGCTGAAACGCGCAGAAGGCGATGGCGAA
GGCTTCATCGTTATTGATGACCTGGTGGATTCCGGTGGTACTGCGGTTGCGATTCGTGAAATGTATCCAA
AAGCGCACTTTGTCACCATCTTCGCAAAACCGGCTGGTCGTCCGCTGGTTGATGACTATGTTGTTGATAT
CCCGCAAGATACCTGGATTGAACAGCCGTGGGATATGGGCGTCGTATTCGTCCCGCCAATCTCCGGTCGC
TAATCTTTTCAACGCCTGGCACTGCCGGGCGTTGTTCTTTTTAACTTCAGGCGGGTTACAATAGTTTCCA
GTAAGTATTCTGGAGGCTGCATCCATGACACAGGCAAACCTGAGCGAAACCCTGTTCAAACCCCGCTTTA
AACATCCTGAAACCTCGACGCTAGTCCGCCGCTTTAATCACGGCGCACAACCGCCTGTGCAGTCGGCCCT
TGATGGTAAAACCATCCCTCACTGGTATCGCATGATTAACCGTCTGATGTGGATCTGGCGCGGCATTGAC
CCACGCGAAATCCTCGACGTCCAGGCACGTATTGTGATGAGCGATGCCGAACGTACCGACGATGATTTAT
ACGATACGGTGATTGGCTACCGTGGCGGCAACTGGATTTATGAGTGGGCCCCGGATCTTTGTGAAGGAAC
CTTACTTCTGTGGTGTGACATAATTGGACAAACTACCTACAGAGATTTAAAGCTCTAAGGTAAATATAAA
ATTTTTAAGTGTATAATGTGTTAAACTACTGATTCTAATTGTTTGTGTATTTTAGATTCCAACCTATGGA
ACTGATGAATGGGAGCAGTGGTGGAATGCCTTTAATGAGGAAAACCTGTTTTGCTCAGAAGAAATGCCAT
CTAGTGATGATGAGGCTACTGCTGACTCTCAACATTCTACTCCTCCAAAAAAGAAGAGAAAGGTAGAAGA
CCCCAAGGACTTTCCTTCAGAATTGCTAAGTTTTTTGAGTCATGCTGTGTTTAGTAATAGAACTCTTGCT
TGCTTTGCTATTTACACCACAAAGGAAAAAGCTGCACTGCTATACAAGAAAATTATGGAAAAATATTCTG
TAACCTTTATAAGTAGGCATAACAGTTATAATCATAACATACTGTTTTTTCTTACTCCACACAGGCATAG
AGTGTCTGCTATTAATAACTATGCTCAAAAATTGTGTACCTTTAGCTTTTTAATTTGTAAAGGGGTTAAT
AAGGAATATTTGATGTATAGTGCCTTGACTAGAGATCATAATCAGCCATACCACATTTGTAGAGGTTTTA
CTTGCTTTAAAAAACCTCCCACACCTCCCCCTGAACCTGAAACATAAAATGAATGCAATTGTTGTTGTTA
ACTTGTTTATTGCAGCTTATAATGGTTACAAATAAAGCAATAGCATCACAAATTTCACAAATAAAGCATT
TTTTTCACTGCATTCTAGTTGTGGTTTGTCCAAACTCATCAATGTATCTTATCATGTCTGGATCAACTGG
ATAACTCAAGCTAACCAAAATCATCCCAAACTTCCCACCCCATACCCTATTACCACTGCCAATTACCTGT
GGTTTCATTTACTCTAAACCTGTGATTCCTCTGAATTATTTTCATTTTAAAGAAATTGTATTTGTTAAAT
ATGTACTACAAACTTAGTAGTTGGAAGGGCTAATTCACTCCCAAAGAAGACAAGATATCCTTGATCTGTG
GATCTACCACACACAAGGCTACTTCCCTGATTAGCAGAACTACACACCAGGGCCAGGGGTCAGATATCCA
CTGACCTTTGGATGGTGCTACAAGCTAGTACCAGTTGAGCCAGATAAGGTAGAAGAGGCCAATAAAGGAG
AGAACACCAGCTTGTTACACCCTGTGAGCCTGCATGGGATGGATGACCCGGAGAGAGAAGTGTTAGAGTG
GAGGTTTGACAGCCGCCTAGCATTTCATCACGTGGCCCGAGAGCTGCATCCGGAGTACTTCAAGAACTGC
TGATATCGAGCTTGCTACAAGGGACTTTCCGCTGGGGACTTTCCAGGGAGGCGTGGCCTGGGCGGGACTG
GGGAGTGGCGAGCCCTCAGATCCTGCATATAAGCAGCTGCTTTTTGCCTGTACTGGGTCTCTCTGGTTAG
ACCAGATCTGAGCCTGGGAGCTCTCTGGCTAACTAGGGAACCCACTGCTTAAGCCTCAATAAAGCTTGCC
TTGAGTGCTTCAAGTAGTGTGTGCCCGTCTGTTGTGTGACTCTGGTAACTAGAGATCCCTCAGACCCTTT
TAGTCAGTGTGGAAAATCTCTAGCAGTGGCGCCCGAACAGGGACTTGAAAGCGAAAGGGAAACCAGAGGA
GCTCTCTCGACGCAGGACTCGGCTTGCTGAAGCGCGCACGGCAAGAGGCGAGGGGCGGCGACTGGTGAGT
ACGCCAAAAATTTTGACTAGCGGAGGCTAGAAGGAGAGAGATGGGTGCGAGAGCGTCAGTATTAAGCGGG
GGAGAATTAGATCGCGATGGGAAAAAATTCGGTTAAGGCCAGGGGGAAAGAAAAAATATAAATTAAAACA
TATAGTATGGGCAAGCAGGGAGCTAGAACGATTCGCAGTTAATCCTGGCCTGTTAGAAACATCAGAAGGC
TGTAGACAAATACTGGGACAGCTACAACCATCCCTTCAGACAGGATCAGAAGAACTTAGATCATTATATA
ATACAGTAGCAACCCTCTATTGTGTGCATCAAAGGATAGAGATAAAAGACACCAAGGAAGCTTTAGACAA
GATAGAGGAAGAGCAAAACAAAAGTAAGACCACCGCACAGCAAGCGGCCGGCCGCTGATCTTCAGACCTG
GAGGAGGAGATATGAGGGACAATTGGAGAAGTGAATTATATAAATATAAAGTAGTAAAAATTGAACCATT
AGGAGTAGCACCCACCAAGGCAAAGAGAAGAGTGGTGCAGAGAGAAAAAAGAGCAGTGGGAATAGGAGCT
TTGTTCCTTGGGTTCTTGGGAGCAGCAGGAAGCACTATGGGCGCAGCGTCAATGACGCTGACGGTACAGG
CCAGACAATTATTGTCTGGTATAGTGCAGCAGCAGAACAATTTGCTGAGGGCTATTGAGGCGCAACAGCA
TCTGTTGCAACTCACAGTCTGGGGCATCAAGCAGCTCCAGGCAAGAATCCTGGCTGTGGAAAGATACCTA
AAGGATCAACAGCTCCTGGGGATTTGGGGTTGCTCTGGAAAACTCATTTGCACCACTGCTGTGCCTTGGA
ATGCTAGTTGGAGTAATAAATCTCTGGAACAGATTTGGAATCACACGACCTGGATGGAGTGGGACAGAGA
AATTAACAATTACACAAGCTTAATACACTCCTTAATTGAAGAATCGCAAAACCAGCAAGAAAAGAATGAA
CAAGAATTATTGGAATTAGATAAATGGGCAAGTTTGTGGAATTGGTTTAACATAACAAATTGGCTGTGGT
ATATAAAATTATTCATAATGATAGTAGGAGGCTTGGTAGGTTTAAGAATAGTTTTTGCTGTACTTTCTAT
AGTGAATAGAGTTAGGCAGGGATATTCACCATTATCGTTTCAGACCCACCTCCCAACCCCGAGGGGACCC
GACAGGCCCGAAGGAATAGAAGAAGAAGGTGGAGAGAGAGACAGAGACAGATCCATTCGATTAGTGAACG
GATCTCGACGGTATCGCCAAATGGCAGTATTCATCCACAATTTTAAAAGAAAAGGGGGGATTGGGGGGTA
CAGTGCAGGGGAAAGAATAGTAGACATAATAGCAACAGACATACAAACTAAAGAATTACAAAAACAAATT
ACAAAAATTCAAAATTTTCGGGTTTATTACAGGGACAGCAGAGATCCAGTTTGGATCGATAAGCTTGATA
TCGAATTGCTGCAGCCCCGATAGTCGACATTGATTATTGACTAGTTATTAATAGTAATCAATTACGGGGT
CATTAGTTCATAGCCCATATATGGAGTTCCGCGTTACATAACTTACGGTAAATGGCCCGCCTGGCTGACC
GCCCAACGACCCCCGCCCATTGACGTCAATAATGACGTATGTTCCCATAGTAACGCCAATAGGGACTTTC
CATTGACGTCAATGGGTGGAGTATTTACGGTAAACTGCCCACTTGGCAGTACATCAAGTGTATCATATGC
CAAGTACGCCCCCTATTGACGTCAATGACGGTAAATGGCCCGCCTGGCATTATGCCCAGTACATGACCTT
ATGGGACTTTCCTACTTGGCAGTACATCTACGTATTAGTCATCGCTATTACCATGGTCGAGGTGAGCCCC
ACGTTCTGCTTCACTCTCCCCATCTCCCCCCCCTCCCCACCCCCAATTTTGTATTTATTTATTTTTTAAT
TATTTTGTGCAGCGATGGGGGCGGGGGGGGGGGGGGGGCGCGCGCCAGGSGGGGGGGGGGGGGGGGGGGG
GGGGGGGGGGGSGRGGCGGAGAGGTGCGGCGGCAGCCAATCAGAGCGGCGCGCTCCGAAAGTTTCCTTTT
ATGGCGAGGCGGCGGCGGCGGCGGCCCTATAAAAAGCGAAGCGCGCGGCGGGCGGGAGTCGCTGCGCGCT
GCCTTCGCCCCGTGCCCCGCTCCGCCGCCGCCTCGCGCCGCCCGCCCCGGCTCTGACTGACCGCGTTACT
CCCACAGGTGAGCGGGCGGGACGGCCCTTCTCCTCCGGGCTGTAATTAGCGCTTGGTTTAATGACGGCTT
GTTTCTTTTCTGTGGCTGCGTGAAAGCCTTGAGGGGCTCCGGGAGGGCCCTTTGTGCGGGGGGAGCGGCT
CGGGGGGTGCGTGCGTGTGTGTGTGCGTGGGGAGCGCCGCGTGCGGCTCCGCGCTGCCCGGCGGCTGTGA
GCGCTGCGGGCGCGGCGCGGGGCTTTGTGCGCTCCGCAGTGTGCGCGAGGGGAGCGCGGCCGGGGGCGGT
GCCCCGCGGTGCGGGGGGGGCTGCGAGGGGAACAAAGGCTGCGTGCGGGGTGTGTGCGTGGGGGGGTGAG
CAGGGGGTGTGGGCGCGTCGGTCGGGCTGCAACCCCCCCTGCACCCCCCTCCCCGAGTTGCTGAGCACGG
CCCGGCTTCGGGTGCGGGGCTCCGTACGGGGCGTGGCGCGGGGCTCGCCGTGCCGGGCGGGGGGTGGCGG
CAGGTGGGGGTGCCGGGCGGGGCGGGGCCGCCTCGGGCCGGGGAGGGCTCGGGGGAGGGGCGCGGCGGCC
CCCGGAGCGCCGGCGGCTGTCGAGGCGCGGCGAGCCGCAGCCATTGCCTTTTATGGTAATCGTGCGAGAG
GGCGCAGGGACTTCCTTTGTCCCAAATCTGTGCGGAGCCGAAATCTGGGAGGCGCCGCCGCACCCCCTCT
AGCGGGCGCGGGGCGAAGCGGTGCGGCGCCGGCAGGAAGGAAATGGGCGGGGAGGGCCTTCGTGCGTCGC
CGCGCCGCCGTCCCCTTCTCCCTCTCCAGCCTCGGGGCTGTCCGCGGGGGGACGGCTGCCTTCGGGGGGG
ACGGGGCAGGGCGGGGTTCGGCTTCTGGCGTGTGACCGGCGGCTCTAGAGCCTCTGCTAACCATGTTCAT
GCCTTCTTCTTTTTCCTACAGCTCCTGGGCAACGTGCTGGTTATTGTGCTGTCTCATCATTTTGGCAAAG
AATTGCGGCCGTCTCAGGCCGAATTCAAGCTTGCCACCATGGGTATCCTTCCCAGCCCTGGGATGCCTGC
GCTGCTCTCCCTCGTGAGCCTTCTCTCCGTGCTGCTGATGGGTTGCGTAGCTGAAACCGGTGCATCTGGA
AGTGGTACCCTTGAGGTGCTGTTTCAGGGACCAGGAGGTAGTGGATCTGCTTGGAGCCATCCACAGTTCG
AAAAAGGTGGAGGTTCTGGCGGTGGATCAGGTGGAAGTGCATGGTCTCACCCTCAGTTTGAGAAATAATG
ACTCGAGGACTCTTGAGTCGAGCTGCAGGCATGCAAGCTTGATATCGTACGTATCGATAATCAACCTCTG
GATTACAAAATTTGTGAAAGATTGACTGGTATTCTTAACTATGTTGCTCCTTTTACGCTATGTGGATACG
CTGCTTTAATGCCTTTGTATCATGCTATTGCTTCCCGTATGGCTTTCATTTTCTCCTCCTTGTATAAATC
CTGGTTGCTGTCTCTTTATGAGGAGTTGTGGCCCGTTGTCAGGCAACGTGGCGTGGTGTGCACTGTGTTT
GCTGACGCAACCCCCACTGGTTGGGGCATTGCCACCACCTGTCAGCTCCTTTCCGGGACTTTCGCTTTCC
CCCTCCCTATTGCCACGGCGGAACTCATCGCCGCCTGCCTTGCCCGCTGCTGGACAGGGGCTCGGCTGTT
GGGCACTGACAATTCCGTGGTGTTGTCGGGGAAATCATCGTCCTTTCCTTGGCTGCTCGCCTGTGTTGCC
ACCTGGATTCTGCGCGGGACGTCCTTCTGCTACGTCCCTTCGGCCCTCAATCCAGCGGACCTTCCTTCCC
GCGGCCTGCTGCCGGCTCTGCGGCCTCTTCCGCGTCTTCGCCTTCGCCCTCAGACGAGTCGGATCTCCCT
TTGGGCCGCCTCCCCGCATCGATACCGTCGTCCACGAGGGAATTAATTCGAGCTCCGTACCTTTAAGACC
AATGACTTACAAGGCAGCTGTAGATCTTAGCCACTTTTTAAAAGAAAAGGGGGGACTGGAAGGGCTAATT
CACTCCCAACGAAGACAAGATCTGCTTTTTGCTTGTACTGGGTCTCTCTGGTTAGACCAGATCTGAGCCT
GGGAGCTCTCTGGCTAACTAGGGAACCCACTGCTTAAGCCTCAATAAAGCTTGCCTTGAGTGCTTCAAGT
AGTGTGTGCCCGTCTGTTGTGTGACTCTGGTAACTAGAGATCCCTCAGACCCTTTTAGTCAGTGTGGAAA
ATCTCTAGCAGCAA
